>Addgene plasmid #159164 | mito-yHS1-M7A | addgene full sequence | sequence record 361504 | Addgene NGS Result
ACTATATACGCAATCTACATACATTTATCAAGAAGGAGAAAAAGGAGGATGTAAAGGAATACAGGTAAGC
AAATTGATACTAATGGCTCAACGTGATAAGGAAAAAGAATTGCACTTTAACATTAATATTGACAAGGAGG
AGGGCACCACACAAAAAGTTAGGTGTAACAGAAAATCATGAAACTATGATTCCTAATTTATATATTGGAG
GATTTTCTCTAAAAAAAAAAAAATACAACAAATAAAAAACACTCAATGACCTGACCATTTGATGGAGTTT
AAGTCAATACCTTCTTGAACCATTTCCCATAATGGTGAAAGTTCCCTCAAGAATTTTACTCTGTCAGAAA
CGGCCTTAACGACGTAGTCGATATGGTGCACTCTCAGTACAATCTGCTCTGATGCCGCATAGTTAAGCCA
GCCCCGACACCCGCCAACACCCGCTGACGCGCCCTGACGGGCTTGTCTGCTCCCGGCATCCGCTTACAGA
CAAGCTGTGACCGTCTCCGGGAGCTGCATGTGTCAGAGGTTTTCACCGTCATCACCGAAACGCGCGAGAC
GAAAGGGCCTCGTGATACGCCTATTTTTATAGGTTAATGTCATGATAATAATGGTTTCTTAGGACGGATC
GCTTGCCTGTAACTTACACGCGCCTCGTATCTTTTAATGATGGAATAATTTGGGAATTTACTCTGTGTTT
ATTTATTTTTATGTTTTGTATTTGGATTTTAGAAAGTAAATAAAGAAGGTAGAAGAGTTACGGAATGAAG
AAAAAAAAATAAACAAAGGTTTAAAAAATTTCAACAAAAAGCGTACTTTACATATATATTTATTAGACAA
GAAAAGCAGATTAAATAGATATACATTCGATTAACGATAAGTAAAATGTAAAATCACAGGATTTTCGTGT
GTGGTCTTCTACACAGACAAGATGAAACAATTCGGCATTAATACCTGAGAGCAGGAAGAGCAAGATAAAA
GGTAGTATTTGTTGGCGATCCCCCTAGAGTCTTTTACATCTTCGGAAAACAAAAACTATTTTTTCTTTAA
TTTCTTTTTTTACTTTCTATTTTTAATTTATATATTTATATTAAAAAATTTAAATTATAATTATTTTTAT
AGCACGTGATGAAAAGGACCCAGGTGGCACTTTTCGGGGAAATGTGCGCGGAACCCCTATTTGTTTATTT
TTCTAAATACATTCAAATATGTATCCGCTCATGAGACAATAACCCTGATAAATGCTTCAATAATATTGAA
AAAGGAAGAGTATGAGTATTCAACATTTCCGTGTCGCCCTTATTCCCTTTTTTGCGGCATTTTGCCTTCC
TGTTTTTGCTCACCCAGAAACGCTGGTGAAAGTAAAAGATGCTGAAGATCAGTTGGGTGCACGAGTGGGT
TACATCGAACTGGATCTCAACAGCGGTAAGATCCTTGAGAGTTTTCGCCCCGAAGAACGTTTTCCAATGA
TGAGCACTTTTAAAGTTCTGCTATGTGGCGCGGTATTATCCCGTATTGACGCCGGGCAAGAGCAACTCGG
TCGCCGCATACACTATTCTCAGAATGACTTGGTTGAGTACTCACCAGTCACAGAAAAGCATCTTACGGAT
GGCATGACAGTAAGAGAATTATGCAGTGCTGCCATAACCATGAGTGATAACACTGCGGCCAACTTACTTC
TGACAACGATCGGAGGACCGAAGGAGCTAACCGCTTTTTTGCACAACATGGGGGATCATGTAACTCGCCT
TGATCGTTGGGAACCGGAGCTGAATGAAGCCATACCAAACGACGAGCGTGACACCACGATGCCTGTAGCA
ATGGCAACAACGTTGCGCAAACTATTAACTGGCGAACTACTTACTCTAGCTTCCCGGCAACAATTAATAG
ACTGGATGGAGGCGGATAAAGTTGCAGGACCACTTCTGCGCTCGGCCCTTCCGGCTGGCTGGTTTATTGC
TGATAAATCTGGAGCCGGTGAGCGTGGGTCTCGCGGTATCATTGCAGCACTGGGGCCAGATGGTAAGCCC
TCCCGTATCGTAGTTATCTACACGACGGGGAGTCAGGCAACTATGGATGAACGAAATAGACAGATCGCTG
AGATAGGTGCCTCACTGATTAAGCATTGGTAACTGTCAGACCAAGTTTACTCATATATACTTTAGATTGA
TTTAAAACTTCATTTTTAATTTAAAAGGATCTAGGTGAAGATCCTTTTTGATAATCTCATGACCAAAATC
CCTTAACGTGAGTTTTCGTTCCACTGAGCGTCAGACCCCGTAGAAAAGATCAAAGGATCTTCTTGAGATC
CTTTTTTTCTGCGCGTAATCTGCTGCTTGCAAACAAAAAAACCACCGCTACCAGCGGTGGTTTGTTTGCC
GGATCAAGAGCTACCAACTCTTTTTCCGAAGGTAACTGGCTTCAGCAGAGCGCAGATACCAAATACTGTT
CTTCTAGTGTAGCCGTAGTTAGGCCACCACTTCAAGAACTCTGTAGCACCGCCTACATACCTCGCTCTGC
TAATCCTGTTACCAGTGGCTGCTGCCAGTGGCGATAAGTCGTGTCTTACCGGGTTGGACTCAAGACGATA
GTTACCGGATAAGGCGCAGCGGTCGGGCTGAACGGGGGGTTCGTGCACACAGCCCAGCTTGGAGCGAACG
ACCTACACCGAACTGAGATACCTACAGCGTGAGCTATGAGAAAGCGCCACGCTTCCCGAAGGGAGAAAGG
CGGACAGGTATCCGGTAAGCGGCAGGGTCGGAACAGGAGAGCGCACGAGGGAGCTTCCAGGGGGAAACGC
CTGGTATCTTTATAGTCCTGTCGGGTTTCGCCACCTCTGACTTGAGCGTCGATTTTTGTGATGCTCGTCA
GGGGGGCGGAGCCTATGGAAAAACGCCAGCAACGCGGCCTTTTTACGGTTCCTGGCCTTTTGCTGGCCTT
TTGCTCACATGTTCTTTCCTGCGTTATCCCCTGATTCTGTGGATAACCGTATTACCGCCTTTGAGTGAGC
TGATACCGCTCGCCGCAGCCGAACGACCGAGCGCAGCGAGTCAGTGAGCGAGGAAGCGGAAGAGCGCCCA
ATACGCAAACCGCCTCTCCCCGCGCGTTGGCCGATTCATTAATGCAGCTGGCACGACAGGTTTCCCGACT
GGAAAGCGGGCAGTGAGCGCAACGCAATTAATGTGAGTTAGCTCACTCATTAGGCACCCCAGGCTTTACA
CTTTATGCTTCCGGCTCGTATGTTGTGTGGAATTGTGAGCGGATAACAATTTCACACAGGAAACAGCTAT
GACCATGATTACGCCAAGCGCGCAATTAACCCTCACTAAAGGGAACAAAAGCTGGAGCTCAGTTTATCAT
TATCAATACTCGCCATTTCAAAGAATACGTAAATAATTAATAGTAGTGATTTTCCTAACTTTATTTAGTC
AAAAAATTAGCCTTTTAATTCTGCTGTAACCCGTACATGCCCAAAATAGGGGGCGGGTTACACAGAATAT
ATAACATCGTAGGTGTCTGGGTGAACAGTTTATTCCTGGCATCCACTAAATATAATGGAGCCCGCTTTTT
AAGCTGGCATCCAGAAAAAAAAAGAATCCCAGCACCAAAATATTGTTTTCTTCACCAACCATCAGTTCAT
AGGTCCATTCTCTTAGCGCAACTACAGAGAACAGGGGCACAAACAGGCAAAAAACGGGCACAACCTCAAT
GGAGTGATGCAACCTGCCTGGAGTAAATGATGACACAAGGCAATTGACCCACGCATGTATCTATCTCATT
TTCTTACACCTTCTATTACCTTCTGCTCTCTCTGATTTGGAAAAAGCTGAAAAAAAAGGTTGAAACCAGT
TCCCTGAAATTATTCCCCTACTTGACTAATAAGTATATAAAGACGGTAGGTATTGATTGTAATTCTGTAA
ATCTATTTCTTAAACTTCTTAAATTCTACTTTTATAGTTAGTCTTTTTTTTAGTTTTAAAACACCAGAAC
TTAGTTTCGACGGATTCTAGAACTAGTATGCTTTCACTACGTCAATCTATAAGATTTTTCAAGCCAGCCA
CAAGAACTTTGTGTAGCTCTAGATATCTGCTTAAGCTTCATATGCACATGGTATCGGAACTGATCAAGGA
AAACATGCACATGAAGCTGTATATGGAAGGCACGGTCAACAACCACCACTTTAAATGCACCTCAGAAGGC
GAAGGTAAACCTTATGAAGGTACCCAAACTATGAGAATTAAGGCTGTCGAAGGTGGCCCACTGCCGTTTG
CCTTCGATATCTTAGCGACTTCTTTTATGTACGGCTCAAAGACATTCATCAACCATACGCAAGGTATCCC
AGATTTCTTTAAACAGTCCTTTCCGGAAGGCTTCACCTGGGAACGCGTTACCACTTATGAAGACGGTGGC
GTGCTGACAGCTACGCAAGATACTTCGTTACAGGACGGTTGTTTGATTTACAACGTCAAAATCCGTGGCG
TAAATTTTCCTAGCAACGGTCCAGTCATGCAGAAAAAGACATTAGGCTGGGAAGCTAGTACCGAAACTTT
GTATCCGGCAGATGGTGGCCTGGAAGGTCGCGCTGACATGGCACTGAAATTAGTAGGTGGCGGTCACTTG
ATTTGCAATCTGAAGACAACGTACCGTAGTAAAAAGCCGGCCAAAAACTTAAAGATGCCTGGTGTTTATT
ACGTGGATCGTAGATTGGAAAGAATCAAAGAAGCGGACAAGGAAACGTATGTGGAACAGCACGAAGTCGC
CGTCGCACGCTACTGTGATTTACCGTCCAAGTTAGGTCATAGAGGTGGATCCATGGTGTCCAAAGGTGAA
GAACTGTTTACTGGTGTAGTGCCGATTTTAGTTGAATTAGACGGTGATGTGAATGGTCATAAGTTTAGCG
TGTCGGGTGAAGGCGAAGGTGATGCTACCTTTGGTGGCTCTGCAGATCTGGAAGACAACGCGGAAACTCT
GAACGATAACTTGAAGGTTATCGAAAAGGCCGATAATGCTGCACAAGTGAAAGACGCGTTAACAAAGATG
CGCGCCGCGGCTTTGGATGCTCAGAAAGCAACGCCACCGAAACTGGAGGATAAGTCTCCTGACTCACCAG
AAATGAAAGATTTTCGTCATGGCTTCGACATTTTAGTGGGTCAAATCGATGACGCCTTGAAACTGGCGAA
CGAGGGTAAAGTCAAGGAAGCTCAAGCAGCCGCGGAACAGCTGAAGACCACTCGTAATGCATATCATCAG
AAATACAGAGGTGGCAAACTGACCTTGAAGTTTATCTGTACAACGGGTAAACTGCCTGTTCCATGGCCGA
CTTTGGTGACCACTCTGGGCTATGGTGTACAATGCTTCTCACGTTACCCAGATCATATGAAACAGCACGA
CTTTTTCAAGAGCGCCATGCCGGAAGGCTACGTTCAAGAACGCACTATTTTCTTTAAGGATGACGGTAAC
TACAAGACACGTGCGGAAGTCAAATTTGAAGGCGATACGCTGGTAAACAGAATCGAATTGAAGGGTATCG
ATTTCAAGGAAGACGGCAACATCTTGGGTCATAAATTGGAATACAACTACAACTCCCACAACGTCTACAT
CATGGCTGATAAGCAAAAGAATGGCATCAAGGTAAACTTCAAGATCAGACATAACATCGAAGATGGTTCT
GTTCAGCTGGCTGACCACTATCAACAGAATACACCTATTGGCGATGGTCCGGTGCTGTTACCTGATAACC
ATTACTTGAGCACGCAGAGTGCACTGTCCAAAGATCCAAATGAAAAGCGCGACCACATGGTCTTGTTGGA
ATTTGTCACCGCTGCTGGTATCACTTTGGGTATGGATGAACTGTATAAATGACTCGAGTCATGTAATTAG
TTATGTCACGCTTACATTCACGCCCTCCCCCCACATCCGCTCTAACCGAAAAGGAAGGAGTTAGACAACC
TGAAGTCTAGGTCCCTATTTATTTTTTTATAGTTATGTTAGTATTAAGAACGTTATTTATATTTCAAATT
TTTCTTTTTTTTCTGTACAGACGCGTGTACGCATGTAACATTATACTGAAAACCTTGCTTGAGAAGGTTT
TGGGACGCTCGAAGGCTTTAATTTGCGGCCGGTACCCAATTCGCCCTATAGTGAGTCGTATTACGCGCGC
TCACTGGCCGTCGTTTTACAACGTCGTGACTGGGAAAACCCTGGCGTTACCCAACTTAATCGCCTTGCAG
CACATCCCCCTTTCGCCAGCTGGCGTAATAGCGAAGAGGCCCGCACCGATCGCCCTTCCCAACAGTTGCG
CAGCCTGAATGGCGAATGG
[124 nt withheld, positions 6320-6443]
C
[91 nt withheld, positions 6445-6535]
A
[49 nt withheld, positions 6537-6585]
CCTTTGACGTTGGAGTCCACGTTCTTT
[37 nt withheld, positions 6613-6649]
ACCCTATCTCGGTCTATTCTTTTGATTTATAAGGGATTTTGCCGATTTCGGCCTATTGGTTAAAAAATGA
GCTGATTTAACAAAAATTTAACGCGAATTTTAACAAAATATTAACGCTTACAATTTCCTGATGCGGTATT
TTCTCCTTACGCATCTGTGCGGTATTTCACACCGCATATCGACCGGTCGAGGAGAACTTCTAGTATATCT
ACATACCTAATATTATTGCCTTATTAAAAATGGAATCCCAACAATTACATCAAAATCCACATTCTCTTCA
AAATCAATTGTCCTGTACTTCCTTGTTCATGTGTGTTCAAAAACGTTATATTTATAGGATAATTATACTC
TATTTCTCAACAAGTAATTGGTTGTTTGGCCGAGCGGTCTAAGGCGCCTGATTCAAGAAATATCTTGACC
GCAGTTAACTGTGGGAATACTCAGGTATCGTAAGATGCAAGAGTTCGAATCTCTTAGCAACCATTATTTT
TTTCCTCAACATAACGAGAACACACAGGGGCGCTATCGCACAGAATCAAATTCGATGACTGGAAATTTTT
TGTTAATTTCAGAGGTCGCCTGACGCATATACCTTTTTCAACTGAAAAATTGGGAGAAAAAGGAAAGGTG
AGAGCGCCGGAACCGGCTTTTCATATAGAATAGAGAAGCGTTCATGACTAAATGCTTGCATCACAATACT
TGAAGTTGACAATATTATTTAAGGACCTATTGTTTTTTCCAATAGGTGGTTAGCAATCGTCTTACTTTCT
AACTTTTCTTACCTTTTACATTTCAGCAATATATATATATATATTTCAAGGATATACCATTCTAATGTCT
GCCCCTAAGAAGATCGTCGTTTTGCCAGGTGACCACGTTGGTCAAGAAATCACAGCCGAAGCCATTAAGG
TTCTTAAAGCTATTTCTGATGTTCGTTCCAATGTCAAGTTCGATTTCGAAAATCATTTAATTGGTGGTGC
TGCTATCGATGCTACAGGTGTTCCACTTCCAGATGAGGCGCTGGAAGCCTCCAAGAAGGCTGATGCCGTT
TTGTTAGGTGCTGTGGGTGGTCCTAAATGGGGTACCGGTAGTGTTAGACCTGAACAAGGTTTACTAAAAA
TCCGTAAAGAACTTCAATTGTACGCCAACTTAAGACCATGTAACTTTGCATCCGACTCTCTTTTAGACTT
ATCTCCAATCAAGCCACAATTTGCTAAAGGTACTGACTTCGTTGTTGTCAGAGAATTAGTGGGAGGTATT
TACTTTGGTAAGAGAAAGGAAGACGATGGTGATGGTGTCGCTTGGGATAGTGAACAATACACCGTTCCAG
AAGTGCAAAGAATCACAAGAATGGCCGCTTTCATGGCCCTACAACATGAGCCACCATTGCCTATTTGGTC
CTTGGATAAAGCTAATGTTTTGGCCTCTTCAAGATTATGGAGAAAAACTGTGGAGGAAACCATCAAGAAC
GAATTCCCTACATTGAAGGTTCAACATCAATTGATTGATTCTGCCGCCATGATCCTAGTTAAGAACCCAA
CCCACCTAAATGGTATTATAATCACCAGCAACATGTTTGGTGATATCATCTCCGATGAAGCCTCCGTTAT
CCCAGGTTCCTTGGGTTTGTTGCCATCTGCGTCCTTGGCCTCTTTGCCAGACAAGAACACCGCATTTGGT
TTGTACGAACCATGCCACGGTTCTGCTCCAGATTTGCCAAAGAATAAGGTCAACCCTATCGCCACTATCT
TGTCTGCTGCAATGATGTTGAAATTGTCATTGAACTTGCCTGAAGAAGGTAAGGCCATTGAAGATGCAGT
TAAAAAGGTTTTGGATGCAGGTATCAGAACTGGTGATTTAGGTGGTTCCAACAGTACCACCGAAGTCGGT
GATGCTGTCGCCGAAGAAGTTAAGAAAATCCTTGCTTAAAAAGATTCTCTTTTTTTATGATATTTGTACA
TAAACTTTATAAATGAAATTCATAATAGAAACGACACGAAATTACAAAATGGAATATGTTCATAGGGTAG
ACGAA
Features (pLannotate 1.2.2; 25 found; start..end, strand, type, name):
    256..372     -  CDS            NFS1 (fragment): NFS1_YEAST - Also known as SPL1 From Saccharomyces cerevisiae (strain ATCC 204508 / S288c) (Baker's yeast).
    371..421     -  misc_feature   bom (fragment): basis of mobility region from pBR322
    523..558     -  CDS            rop (fragment): Rop protein, which maintains plasmids at low copy number; rop
    627..1130    -  misc_feature   CEN/ARS: S. cerevisiae CEN6 centromere fused to an autonomously replicating sequence
   1167..1271    +  promoter       AmpR promoter: bla
   1272..2132    +  CDS            AmpR: β-lactamase; bla; confers resistance to ampicillin, carbenicillin, and related antibiotics
   2303..2891    +  rep_origin     ori: high-copy-number ColE1/pMB1/pBR322/pUC origin of replication
   3074..3166    +  CDS            lacI (fragment): lac repressor; lacI; The lac repressor binds to the lac operator to inhibit transcription in E. coli. This inhibition can be relieved by adding lactose or isopropyl-β-D-thiogalactopyranoside (IPTG).
   3179..3200    +  protein_bind   CAP binding site: CAP binding activates transcription in the presence of cAMP. E. coli catabolite activator protein
   3215..3245    +  promoter       lac promoter: promoter for the E. coli lac operon
   3253..3269    +  protein_bind   lac operator: The lac repressor binds to the lac operator to inhibit transcription in E. coli. This inhibition can be relieved by adding lactose or isopropyl-β-D-thiogalactopyranoside (IPTG). lac repressor encoded by lacI
   3314..3332    +  promoter       T3 promoter: promoter for bacteriophage T3 RNA polymerase
   3357..4000    +  promoter       GAP promoter: S. cerevisiae TDH3; promoter for glyceraldehyde-3-phosphate dehydrogenase
   4018..4083    +  CDS            pre-CoxIV: mitochondrial presequence of yeast cytochfome c oxidase subunit IV (Hurt et al., 1984)
   4108..4803    +  CDS            mKate2: mKate2 is a basic (constitutively fluorescent) red fluorescent protein published in 2009, derived from Entacmaea quadricolor. It is reported to be a rapidly-maturing monomer with moderate acid sensitivity.
   4795..5577    +  CDS            cEGFP: cEGFP is a basic (constitutively fluorescent) green fluorescent protein published in 2008, derived from Aequorea victoria.
   5590..5859    +  CDS            cEGFP (fragment): cEGFP is a basic (constitutively fluorescent) green fluorescent protein published in 2008, derived from Aequorea victoria.
   5869..6116    +  terminator     CYC1 terminator: S. cerevisiae CYC1; transcription terminator for CYC1
   6135..6153    -  promoter       T7 promoter: promoter for bacteriophage T7 RNA polymerase
   6161..6316    +  CDS            lacZα (fragment): LacZα fragment of β-galactosidase; lacZ fragment
   6320..6748    +  rep_origin     f1 ori (sequence partly withheld): f1 bacteriophage origin of replication; arrow indicates direction of (+) strand synthesis
   6776..6828    -  misc_feature   bom (fragment): basis of mobility region from pBR322
   6859..6936    +  CDS            YO192_YEAST (fragment): Experimental evidence at protein level: Swiss-Prot protein existence level 1. From Saccharomyces cerevisiae (strain ATCC 204508 / S288c) (Baker's yeast).
   7076..7483    +  promoter       LEU2 promoter: S. cerevisiae LEU2
   7484..8578    +  CDS            LEU2: 3-isopropylmalate dehydrogenase, required for leucine biosynthesis; S. cerevisiae LEU2; yeast auxotrophic marker
