[The description below was written by a language model from this plasmid's Addgene catalogue record and pLannotate feature annotations shown in this document.]
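Description:
mito-yHS1-M7A is a yeast expression plasmid built on the p415GPD backbone, a centromeric E. coli–S. cerevisiae shuttle vector of about 8.7 kb. In yeast it is maintained at low copy through a CEN6/ARS element and selected by leucine prototrophy via the LEU2 marker under its own promoter. In bacteria it replicates from a ColE1/pUC-type origin and confers ampicillin resistance through β-lactamase. An f1 origin, lac promoter/operator and lacZα remnants, and flanking T3 and T7 promoters are carried over from the parental cloning vector. Several short annotated fragments (bom, rop, lacI, NFS1) appear to be backbone remnants rather than functional parts.

The payload, cloned between SpeI and SalI sites, is a roughly 1.8 kb open reading frame driven by the strong constitutive GPD (TDH3) promoter and terminated by the CYC1 terminator. It encodes a genetically encoded heme sensor, a yeast version of HS1, preceded by the COX4 mitochondrial presequence, which directs the protein into mitochondria. According to the depositor, HS1 consists of the His/Met-coordinating four-helix-bundle hemoprotein cytochrome b562 fused to EGFP and mKATE2. The feature table shows mKate2 followed by EGFP-derived sequence annotated in two pieces, but does not annotate the cytochrome b562 module separately. The M7A substitution replaces the Met 7 residue of the cytochrome b562 module with alanine, which the record says yields a medium-affinity version of the sensor. The plasmid is used to report labile heme in the mitochondria of budding yeast, in studies of heme trafficking between mitochondria and other compartments.
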