Addgene plasmid #159164: mito-yHS1-M7A
Purpose: Mitochondrial labile heme reporter
Depositing lab: Amit Reddi. Depositing organization: Georgia Institute of Technology. Publication: Mitochondrial-nuclear heme trafficking in budding yeast is regulated by GTPases that control mitochondrial dynamics and ER contact sites. Martinez-Guzman O, Willoughby MM, Saini A, Dietz JV, Bohovych I, Medlock AE, Khalimonchuk O, Reddi AR. J Cell Sci. 2020 May 20;133(10). pii: jcs.237917. doi: 10.1242/jcs.237917. PubMed 32265272.
Backbone
  Vector backbone: p415GPD
  Backbone manufacturer: M. Funk
  Backbone size w/o insert (bp): 6900
  Total vector size (bp): 8700
  Vector type: Yeast Expression
  Selectable markers: LEU2
Growth in bacteria
  Bacterial resistance: Ampicillin, 100 μg/mL
  Growth temperature: 37°C
  Growth strain: DH5alpha
  Copy number: Low Copy
Gene/Insert
  Gene/Insert name: mito-yHS1-M7A
  Species: S. cerevisiae (budding yeast)
  Insert size (bp): 1800
  Mutation: Mutated Met 7 of the cyt b562 module of mito-yHS1 to Ala (M7A), creates medium affinity heme sensor
  Promoter: GPD
  Tag / fusion protein: COX4 pre-sequence (N terminal on insert)
  Cloning method: Restriction Enzyme; 5′ cloning site SpeI (not destroyed); 3′ cloning site SalI (not destroyed)
  Sequencing primers: 5′ T3; 3′ T7 Pro
Terms and licenses: Academic/Nonprofit Terms; Industry Terms: Not Available to Industry
Depositor comments: The first-generation heme sensor, HS1, consists of a heme-binding domain, the His/Met coordinating 4-alpha-helical bundle hemoprotein cytochrome b562 (Cyt b562) (13), fused to a pair of fluorescent proteins, EGFP and Katushka 2 (mKATE2)
How to cite: mito-yHS1-M7A was a gift from Amit Reddi (Addgene plasmid # 159164 ; http://n2t.net/addgene:159164 ; RRID:Addgene_159164)
